>Addgene plasmid #155359 | pJBJZ_006 | depositor full sequence | sequence record 308428 | pJBJZ_006 sequence 2948 bps
AGATTGCAGCATTACACGTCTTGAGCGATTGTGTAGGCTGGAGCTGCTTCGAAGTTCCTATACTTTCTAG
AGAATAGGAACTTCGGAATAGGAACTTCCACACAACCACACCACACCACACGGGGAGAGCCTGAGCAAAC
TGGCCTCAGGCATTTGAGAAGCACACGGTCACACTGCTTCCGGTAGTCAATAAACCGGTAAACCAGCAAT
AGACATAAGCGGCTATTTAACGACCCTGCCCTGAACCGACGACCGGGTCGAATTTGCTTTCGAATTTCTG
CCATTCATCCGCTTATTATCACTTATTCAGGCGTAGCAACCAGGCGTTTAAGGGCACCAATAACTGCCTT
AAAAAAATCAGTCCTGCTCCTCGGCCACGAAGTGCACGCAGTTGCCGGCCGGGTCGCGCAGGGCGAACTC
CCGCCCCCACGGCTGCTCGCCGATCTCGGTCATGGCCGGCCCGGAGGCGTCCCGGAAGTCCGTGGACACG
ACCTCCGACCACTCGGCGTACAGCTCGTCCAGGCCGCGCACCCACACCCAGGCCAGGGTGTTGTCCGGCA
CCGCCTGGTCCTGGACCGCGCTGATGAACAGGGTCACGTCGTCCCGGACCACACCGGCGAAGTCGTCCTC
CACGAAGTCCCGGGAGAACCCGAGCCGGTCGGTCCAGAACTCGACCGCTCCGACGACGTCGCGCGCGGTG
AGCACCGGAACGGCACTGGTCAACTTGGCCATTTTAGCTTCCTTAGCTCCTGAAAATCTCGATAACTCAA
AAAATACGCCCGGTAGTGATCTTATTTCATTATGGTGAAAGTTGGAACCTCTTACGTGCCGATCAACGTC
TCATTTTCGCCAAAAGTTGGCCCAGGGCTTCCCGGTATCAACAGGGACACCAGGATTTATTTATTCTGCG
AAGTGATCTTCCGTCACAGGTATTTATTCGGCGCAAAGTGCGTCGGGTGGTGCTGCCAACTTACTGATTT
AGTGTATGATGGTGTTTTTGAGGTGCTCCAGTGGCTTGGTTTTGGGGGGTGTTTGGTGCAGGATTTATTT
ATTCTGCGAAGTGATCTTCCGTCACAGGTAGGCGCGCCGAAGTTCCTATACTTTCTAGAGAATAGGAACT
TCGGAATAGGAACTAAGGAGGATATTCATATGGACCATGGCTAATTCCCATGTCAGCCGTTAAGTGTTCC
TGTGTCACTCAAAATTGCTTTGAGAGGCTCTAAGGGCTTCTCAGTGCGTTACATCCCTGGCTTGTTGTCC
ACAACCGTTAAACCTTAAAAGCTTTAAAAGCCTTATATATTCTTTTTTTTCTTATAAAACTTAAAACCTT
AGAGGCTATTTAAGTTGCTGATTTATATTAATTTTATTGTTCAAACATGAGAGCTTAGTACGTGAAACAT
GAGAGCTTAGTACGTTAGCCATGAGAGCTTAGTACGTTAGCCATGAGGGTTTAGTTCGTTAAACATGAGA
GCTTAGTACGTTAAACATGAGAGCTTAGTACGTGAAACATGAGAGCTTAGTACGTACTATCAACAGGTTG
AACTGCTGATCTTCAGATCCTCTACGCCGGACGCATCGTGGCCGGATCTTGCGGCCGCAAAAATTAAAAA
TGAAGTTTTAAATCAATCTAAAGTATATATGAGTAAACTTGGTCTGACAGTTACCAATGCTTAATCAGTG
AGGCACCTATCTCAGCGATCTGTCTATTTCGTTCATCCATAGTTGCCTGACTCCCCGTCGTGTAGATAAC
TACGATACGGGAGGGCTTACCATCTGGCCCCAGTGCTGCAATGATACCGCGAGACCCACGCTCACCGGCT
CCAGATTTATCAGCAATAAACCAGCCAGCCGGAAGGGCCGAGCGCAGAAGTGGTCCTGCAACTTTATCCG
CCTCCATCCAGTCTATTAATTGTTGCCGGGAAGCTAGAGTAAGTAGTTCGCCAGTTAATAGTTTGCGCAA
CGTTGTTGCCATTGCTACAGGCATCGTGGTGTCACGCTCGTCGTTTGGTATGGCTTCATTCAGCTCCGGT
TCCCAACGATCAAGGCGAGTTACATGATCCCCCATGTTGTGCAAAAAAGCGGTTAGCTCCTTCGGTCCTC
CGATCGTTGTCAGAAGTAAGTTGGCCGCAGTGTTATCACTCATGGTTATGGCAGCACTGCATAATTCTCT
TACTGTCATGCCATCCGTAAGATGCTTTTCTGTGACTGGTGAGTACTCAACCAAGTCATTCTGAGAATAG
TGTATGCGGCGACCGAGTTGCTCTTGCCCGGCGTCAATACGGGATAATACCGCGCCACATAGCAGAACTT
TAAAAGTGCTCATCATTGGAAAACGTTCTTCGGGGCGAAAACTCTCAAGGATCTTACCGCTGTTGAGATC
CAGTTCGATGTAACCCACTCGTGCACCCAACTGATCTTCAGCATCTTTTACTTTCACCAGCGTTTCTGGG
TGAGCAAAAACAGGAAGGCAAAATGCCGCAAAAAAGGGAATAAGGGCGACACGGAAATGTTGAATACTCA
TACTCTTCCTTTTTCAATATTATTGAAGCATTTATCAGGGTTATTGTCTCATGAGCGGATACATATTTGA
ATGTATTTAGAAAAATAAACAAATAGGGGTTCCGCGCACATTTCCCCGAAAAGTGCCACCTGCATCGATG
GCCCCCGATGGTAGTGTGGGGTCTCCCCATGCGAGAGTAGGGAACTGCCAGGCATCAAATAAAATGAAAG
GCTCAGTCGAAAGACTGGGCCTTTCGTTTTATCTGTTGTTTGTCGGTGAACGCTCTCCTGAGTAGGACAA
ATCCGCCGGGAGCGGATTTGAACGTTGCGAAGCAACGGCCCGGAGGGTGGCGGGCAGGACGCCCGCCATA
AACTGCCAGGCATCAAATTAAGCAGAAGGCCATCCTGACGGATGGCCTTTTTGCGTGGCCAGTGCCAAGC
TTGCATGC
Features (pLannotate 1.2.2; 10 found; start..end, strand, type, name):
     51..98      -  protein_bind   FRT: FLP-mediated recombination occurs in the 8-bp core sequence TCTAGAAA (Turan and Bode, 2011). FLP recombinase from the Saccharomyces cerevisiae 2μ plasmid
    358..732     -  CDS            BleoR: antibiotic-binding protein; Sh ble from Streptoalloteichus hindustanus; confers resistance to bleomycin, phleomycin, and Zeocin™
    733..835     -  promoter       cat promoter: promoter of the E. coli cat gene encoding chloramphenicol acetyltransferase
    956..1017    +  mobile_element IS1 (fragment): prokaryotic transposable element IS1
   1089..1122    -  protein_bind   FRT (minimal): supports FLP-mediated excision but not integration (Turan and Bode, 2011) FLP recombinase from the Saccharomyces cerevisiae 2μ plasmid
   1171..1559    -  rep_origin     R6K γ ori: γ replication origin from E. coli plasmid R6K; requires the R6K initiator protein pi for replication
   1661..2521    -  CDS            AmpR: β-lactamase; bla; confers resistance to ampicillin, carbenicillin, and related antibiotics
   2522..2626    -  promoter       AmpR promoter: bla
   2716..2802    +  terminator     rrnB T1 terminator: Escherichia coli rrnB; transcription terminator T1 from the E. coli rrnB gene
   2894..2921    +  terminator     rrnB T2 terminator: transcription terminator T2 from the E. coli rrnB gene
