>Addgene plasmid #155359 | pJBJZ_006 | addgene full sequence | sequence record 330061 | Addgene NGS Result
CTGCCAGGCATCAAATTAAGCAGAAGGCCATCCTGACGGATGGCCTTTTTGCGTGGCCAGTGCCAAGCTT
GCATGCAGATTGCAGCATTACACGTCTTGAGCGATTGTGTAGGCTGGAGCTGCTTCGAAGTTCCTATACT
TTCTAGAGAATAGGAACTTCGGAATAGGAACTTCCACACAACCACACCACACCACACGGGAGAGCCTGAG
CAAACTGGCCTCAGGCATTTGAGAAGCACACGGTCACACTGCTTCCGGTAGTCAATAAACCGGTAAACCA
GCAATAGACATAAGCGGCTATTTAACGACCCTGCCCTGAACCGACGACCGGGTCGAATTTGCTTTCGAAT
TTCTGCCATTCATCCGCTTATTATCACTTATTCAGGCGTAGCAACCAGGCGTTTAAGGGCACCAATAACT
GCCTTAAAAAAATCAGTCCTGCTCCTCGGCCACGAAGTGCACGCAGTTGCCGGCCGGGTCGCGCAGGGCG
AACTCCCGCCCCCACGGCTGCTCGCCGATCTCGGTCATGGCCGGCCCGGAGGCGTCCCGGAAGTCCGTGG
ACACGACCTCCGACCACTCGGCGTACAGCTCGTCCAGGCCGCGCACCCACACCCAGGCCAGGGTGTTGTC
CGGCACCGCCTGGTCCTGGACCGCGCTGATGAACAGGGTCACGTCGTCCCGGACCACACCGGCGAAGTCG
TCCTCCACGAAGTCCCGGGAGAACCCGAGCCGGTCGGTCCAGAACTCGACCGCTCCGACGACGTCGCGCG
CGGTGAGCACCGGAACGGCACTGGTCAACTTGGCCATTTTAGCTTCCTTAGCTCCTGAAAATCTCGATAA
CTCAAAAAATACGCCCGGTAGTGATCTTATTTCATTATGGTGAAAGTTGGAACCTCTTACGTGCCGATCA
ACGTCTCATTTTCGCCAAAAGTTGGCCCAGGGCTTCCCGGTATCAACAGGGACACCAGGATTTATTTATT
CTGCGAAGTGATCTTCCGTCACAGGTATTTATTCGGCGCAAAGTGCGTCGGGTGGTGCTGCCAACTTACT
GATTTAGTGTATGATGGTGTTTTTGAGGTGCTCCAGTGGCTTGGTTTTGGGGGTGTTTGGTGCAGGATTT
ATTTATTCTGCGAAGTGATCTTCCGTCACAGGTAGGCGCGCCGAAGTTCCTATACTTTCTAGAGAATAGG
AACTTCGGAATAGGAACTAAGGAGGATATTCATATGGACCATGGCTAATTCCCATGTCAGCCGTTAAGTG
TTCCTGTGTCACTCAAAATTGCTTTGAGAGGCTCTAAGGGCTTCTCAGTGCGTTACATCCCTGGCTTGTT
GTCCACAACCGTTAAACCTTAAAAGCTTTAAAAGCCTTATATATTCTTTTTTTTCTTATAAAACTTAAAA
CCTTAGAGGCTATTTAAGTTGCTGATTTATATTAATTTTATTGTTCAAACATGAGAGCTTAGTACGTGAA
ACATGAGAGCTTAGTACGTTAGCCATGAGAGCTTAGTACGTTAGCCATGAGGGTTTAGTTCGTTAAACAT
GAGAGCTTAGTACGTTAAACATGAGAGCTTAGTACGTGAAACATGAGAGCTTAGTACGTACTATCAACAG
GTTGAACTGCTGATCTTCAGATCCTCTACGCCGGACGCATCGTGGCCGGATCTTGCGGCCGCAAAAATTA
AAAATGAAGTTTTAAATCAATCTAAAGTATATATGAGTAAACTTGGTCTGACAGTTACCAATGCTTAATC
AGTGAGGCACCTATCTCAGCGATCTGTCTATTTCGTTCATCCATAGTTGCCTGACTCCCCGTCGTGTAGA
TAACTACGATACGGGAGGGCTTACCATCTGGCCCCAGTGCTGCAATGATACCGCGAGACCCACGCTCACC
GGCTCCAGATTTATCAGCAATAAACCAGCCAGCCGGAAGGGCCGAGCGCAGAAGTGGTCCTGCAACTTTA
TCCGCCTCCATCCAGTCTATTAATTGTTGCCGGGAAGCTAGAGTAAGTAGTTCGCCAGTTAATAGTTTGC
GCAACGTTGTTGCCATTGCTACAGGCATCGTGGTGTCACGCTCGTCGTTTGGTATGGCTTCATTCAGCTC
CGGTTCCCAACGATCAAGGCGAGTTACATGATCCCCCATGTTGTGCAAAAAAGCGGTTAGCTCCTTCGGT
CCTCCGATCGTTGTCAGAAGTAAGTTGGCCGCAGTGTTATCACTCATGGTTATGGCAGCACTGCATAATT
CTCTTACTGTCATGCCATCCGTAAGATGCTTTTCTGTGACTGGTGAGTACTCAACCAAGTCATTCTGAGA
ATAGTGTATGCGGCGACCGAGTTGCTCTTGCCCGGCGTCAATACGGGATAATACCGCGCCACATAGCAGA
ACTTTAAAAGTGCTCATCATTGGAAAACGTTCTTCGGGGCGAAAACTCTCAAGGATCTTACCGCTGTTGA
GATCCAGTTCGATGTAACCCACTCGTGCACCCAACTGATCTTCAGCATCTTTTACTTTCACCAGCGTTTC
TGGGTGAGCAAAAACAGGAAGGCAAAATGCCGCAAAAAAGGGAATAAGGGCGACACGGAAATGTTGAATA
CTCATACTCTTCCTTTTTCAATATTATTGAAGCATTTATCAGGGTTATTGTCTCATGAGCGGATACATAT
TTGAATGTATTTAGAAAAATAAACAAATAGGGGTTCCGCGCACATTTCCCCGAAAAGTGCCACCTGCATC
GATGGCCCCCGATGGTAGTGTGGGGTCTCCCCATGCGAGAGTAGGGAACTGCCAGGCATCAAATAAAATG
AAAGGCTCAGTCGAAAGACTGGGCCTTTCGTTTTATCTGTTGTTTGTCGGTGAACGCTCTCCTGAGTAGG
ACAAATCCGCCGGGAGCGGATTTGAACGTTGCGAAGCAACGGCCCGGAGGGTGGCGGGCAGGACGCCCGC
CATAAA
Features (pLannotate 1.2.2; 10 found; start..end, strand, type, name):
     22..49      +  terminator     rrnB T2 terminator: transcription terminator T2 from the E. coli rrnB gene
    127..174     -  protein_bind   FRT: FLP-mediated recombination occurs in the 8-bp core sequence TCTAGAAA (Turan and Bode, 2011). FLP recombinase from the Saccharomyces cerevisiae 2μ plasmid
    433..807     -  CDS            BleoR: antibiotic-binding protein; Sh ble from Streptoalloteichus hindustanus; confers resistance to bleomycin, phleomycin, and Zeocin™
    808..910     -  promoter       cat promoter: promoter of the E. coli cat gene encoding chloramphenicol acetyltransferase
   1031..1092    +  mobile_element IS1 (fragment): prokaryotic transposable element IS1
   1163..1196    -  protein_bind   FRT (minimal): supports FLP-mediated excision but not integration (Turan and Bode, 2011) FLP recombinase from the Saccharomyces cerevisiae 2μ plasmid
   1245..1633    -  rep_origin     R6K γ ori: γ replication origin from E. coli plasmid R6K; requires the R6K initiator protein pi for replication
   1735..2595    -  CDS            AmpR: β-lactamase; bla; confers resistance to ampicillin, carbenicillin, and related antibiotics
   2596..2700    -  promoter       AmpR promoter: bla
   2790..2876    +  terminator     rrnB T1 terminator: Escherichia coli rrnB; transcription terminator T1 from the E. coli rrnB gene
