[The description below was written by a language model from this plasmid's Addgene catalogue record and pLannotate feature annotations shown in this document.]
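Description:
pJBJZ_006 is a small (about 2.9 kb) bacterial template plasmid derived from pKD3, the chloramphenicol-cassette template of the lambda-Red recombineering system. It is catalogued as an empty backbone with no separate insert. The original chloramphenicol resistance gene was replaced, between priming site 1 and the common priming site c2, with a Zeocin/bleomycin resistance cassette by PCR amplification and HiFi (Gibson-type) assembly. The plasmid replicates from the R6K γ origin, which depends on the pi initiator protein supplied in trans. It is therefore maintained only in pir-expressing E. coli hosts and cannot persist in ordinary target strains. This conditional replication keeps template carry-over from confounding selection of recombinants. The backbone carries β-lactamase under its native bla promoter, so the plasmid is selected with ampicillin together with Zeocin. rrnB T1 and T2 terminators flank this part of the backbone.

The functional payload is the Sh ble (BleoR) coding sequence driven by the retained cat promoter. A short IS1 fragment lies upstream of the promoter, and the whole cassette is bracketed by two FRT sites, one annotated as full length and one as minimal. In use, the cassette is amplified with primers carrying homology arms to a chromosomal target, and the product is recombined into the genome by lambda-Red functions to replace the target gene with a Zeocin-selectable marker. If the FRT sites are included in the amplicon, FLP recombinase can later excise the marker. The depositor notes that amplification can be done with or without the FRT sites. The two sequence records, depositor and NGS, show the same ten features in the same order. They differ by two nucleotides in length and in their start coordinate. The associated publication concerns the genetics of a BREX phage exclusion system in Salmonella laboratory strains.
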