Addgene plasmid #155359: pJBJZ_006
Purpose: (Empty Backbone) Zeomycin derivative of lambda-red pKD3 plasmid from Datsenko and Wanner (2000)
Depositing lab: Elisabeth Raleigh. Depositing organization: New England Biolabs. Publication: Reassembling a cannon in the DNA defense arsenal: Genetics of StySA, a BREX phage exclusion system in Salmonella lab strains. Zaworski J, Dagva O, Brandt J, Baum C, Ettwiller L, Fomenkov A, Raleigh EA. PLoS Genet. 2022 Apr 4;18(4):e1009943. doi: 10.1371/journal.pgen.1009943. eCollection 2022 Apr. PubMed 35377874.
Backbone
  Vector backbone: pKD3
  Backbone manufacturer: Wanner and Datsenko
  Backbone size (bp): 2948
  Modifications to backbone: Replacement of CamR by Zeocin resistance cassette between priming site 1 and common priming site c2. It was done by PCR amplification and HiFi assembly.
  Vector type: Synthetic Biology
Growth in bacteria
  Bacterial resistance: Ampicillin and Bleocin (Zeocin), 100 & 50 μg/mL
  Growth temperature: 37°C
  Growth strain: Pir1
  Growth instructions: The plasmid can be maintained in Pir2 strain. Bring resistance to Zeomicin or bleomicin.
  Copy number: Unknown
Gene/Insert
  Cloning method: Gibson Cloning
Terms and licenses: Academic/Nonprofit Terms; Industry Terms
Depositor comments: Amplification of the R cassette for lambda-red recombination can be done with or without FRT.
How to cite: pJBJZ_006 was a gift from Elisabeth Raleigh (Addgene plasmid # 155359 ; http://n2t.net/addgene:155359 ; RRID:Addgene_155359)
